Addgene plasmid #8548: HOXD4 (murine) HIS-tag pET
Depositing lab: Corey Largman. Depositing organization: San Francisco VA Health Care System. Publication: Hox homeodomain proteins exhibit selective complex stabilities with Pbx and DNA. Shen WF, Chang CP, Rozenfeld S, Sauvageau G, Humphries RK, Lu M, Lawrence HJ, Cleary ML, Largman C. Nucleic Acids Res 1996 Mar 1;24(5):898-906. 10.1093/nar/24.5.898 PubMed 8600458.
Backbone
  Vector backbone: pET28a
  Backbone manufacturer: Novagen
  Backbone size w/o insert (bp): 5400
  Vector type: Bacterial Expression
Growth in bacteria
  Bacterial resistance: Kanamycin, 50 μg/mL
  Growth temperature: 37°C
  Growth strain: DH5alpha
  Copy number: High Copy
Gene/Insert
  Gene/Insert name: HOXD4 (alt names: HOX4B; HOX4.2; HHO.c13)
  Species: M. musculus (mouse)
  Insert size (bp): 1300
  Mutation: makes protein by Western and by in vitro transcription/translation
  GenBank ID: J03770
  Entrez Gene: Hoxd4 (a.k.a. 6030436D05Rik, Hox-4.2, Hox-5.1)
  Tag / fusion protein: T7 (N terminal on backbone); His (N terminal on backbone)
  Cloning method: Restriction Enzyme; 5′ cloning site BamHI (not destroyed); 3′ cloning site HindIII (not destroyed)
  Sequencing primers: 5′ T7
Resource information
  A portion of this plasmid was derived from a plasmid made by: Mark Featherstone
Terms and licenses: Academic/Nonprofit Terms; Industry Terms: Not Available to Industry
Depositor comments: Popperl and Featherstone, EMBO J:11, 3673-80, 1992
How to cite: HOXD4 (murine) HIS-tag pET was a gift from Corey Largman (Addgene plasmid # 8548 ; http://n2t.net/addgene:8548 ; RRID:Addgene_8548)
