[The description below was written by a language model from this plasmid's Addgene catalogue record.]
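Description:
HOXD4 (murine) HIS-tag pET is a bacterial expression plasmid built on the Novagen pET28a backbone (about 5.4 kb without insert) and carrying a roughly 1.3 kb mouse Hoxd4 insert. Hoxd4, also known as Hox-4.2 or Hox-5.1, encodes a homeodomain transcription factor. The insert was placed between the BamHI and HindIII sites of the polylinker, and both sites were preserved. The plasmid is selected with kanamycin, is listed as high copy, and is maintained in a cloning strain such as DH5alpha.

In this position the coding sequence is fused at its N terminus to the backbone-encoded His tag and T7 epitope tag. The His tag allows purification on metal-affinity resin, and the T7 tag allows detection with anti-tag antibodies. pET vectors generally drive expression from a T7 promoter, which requires a host supplying T7 RNA polymerase, and the listing of a T7 sequencing primer at the 5′ end fits this arrangement. However, no feature table is provided, so the promoter and other regulatory elements are not explicitly recorded.

The "mutation" field describes no sequence change. Instead it notes that the construct yields protein detectable by Western blot and by in vitro transcription/translation. The associated publication concerns the selective stability of complexes formed by Hox homeodomain proteins with Pbx and DNA. This suggests the plasmid was used to produce tagged HOXD4 protein for DNA-binding and cofactor-interaction studies. Part of the plasmid was derived from an earlier construct made in another laboratory.
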