>Addgene plasmid #8548 | HOXD4 (murine) HIS-tag pET | addgene partial sequence | sequence record 17356 | 8548 with T7
TGNCGNAATTCCCTCTAGAATAATTTTGTTTACTTTAAGAAGGAGATATACCATGGGCAGCAGCCATTAT
CATCATCATCACAGCAGCGGCCTGGTGCCGCGCGGCAGCCATATGGCTAGCATGACTGGTGGACAGCAAA
TGGGTCGCGGATCCACCATGAGTTCGTATATGGTGAACTCTAAGTACGTGGACCCCAAGTTTCCTCCGTG
CGAGGAATATTTGCAGGGTGGCTACCTAGGCGAGCAGGGAGCCGACTACTACGGCAGCGGTGCACAGGGC
GCCGACTTCCAGCCCTCGGGGCTCTACCCACGGCCCGACTTCGGCGAGCAACCCTTCGGAGGCGGCGGGC
CCGGGCCTGGCTCAGCGCTGCCCGCGAGGGGTCACGGACAGGAGCCGAGCGGCCCGGGAAGTCATTACGG
TGCCCCGGGAGAGCCGTGCCCAGCGCCCCCGCCTGCGCCCCTGCCTGGCGCTCGGGCCTGCAGCCAGCCC
ACCGGCCCCAAGCAGCCGCCCCCCGGGACAGCACTCAAGCAGCCCGCTGTGGTCTACCCTTGGATGAAGA
AGGTGCACGTGAATTCGGCGAACCCCAACTACACCGGCGGGGAGCCCAAGCGCTCCCGGACGGCCTACAC
CAGACAGCAAGTCCTAGAACTGGAAAAGGAATTTCATTTTAACAGGTATCTGACCAGGCGCCGTCGGATT
GAAATCGCTCACACCCTGTGTCTGTCTGAGCGCCAGATCAAGATCTGGTTCCAGAACCGGAGGATGAAGT
GGAAAAAAAGACCACAAACTGCCCAACACCAAGGGCAGGTCTTCTTCCTCATCTTCCTGCTCCTCTTCAG
CTGCCCCGGGCCACATTTGCAGCNATGNCATGACCACATAGGNNTNAANATGGANTTTNAACAACTTTNA
AAAATGGCGAAACTTGGGAATTT
